Addgene plasmid #179964: pCG_SARS-CoV1 NSP15 C-V5-tag
Purpose: Mammalian expression vector for SARS-CoV-1 Nsp15, V5-tagged. Sequence codon-optimized.
Depositing lab: Konstantin Sparrer. Publication: Systematic functional analysis of SARS-CoV-2 proteins uncovers viral innate immune antagonists and remaining vulnerabilities. Hayn M, Hirschenberger M, Koepke L, Nchioua R, Straub JH, Klute S, Hunszinger V, Zech F, Prelli Bozzo C, Aftab W, Christensen MH, Conzelmann C, Muller JA, Srinivasachar Badarinarayan S, Sturzel CM, Forne I, Stenger S, Conzelmann KK, Munch J, Schmidt FI, Sauter D, Imhof A, Kirchhoff F, Sparrer KMJ. Cell Rep. 2021 May 18;35(7):109126. doi: 10.1016/j.celrep.2021.109126. Epub 2021 Apr 27. PubMed 33974846.
Backbone
  Vector backbone: pCG
  Vector type: Mammalian Expression
Growth in bacteria
  Bacterial resistance: Ampicillin, 100 μg/mL
  Growth temperature: 37°C
  Growth strain: DH5alpha
  Copy number: High Copy
Gene/Insert
  Gene/Insert name: SARS-CoV-1 Nsp15
  Species: Synthetic
  Mutation: human codon-optimized
  Entrez Gene: ORF1ab (a.k.a. sarsp1)
  Cloning method: Restriction Enzyme; 5′ cloning site Unknown (unknown if destroyed); 3′ cloning site Unknown (unknown if destroyed)
Terms and licenses: Academic/Nonprofit Terms; Industry Terms: Not Available to Industry
How to cite: pCG_SARS-CoV1 NSP15 C-V5-tag was a gift from Konstantin Sparrer (Addgene plasmid # 179964 ; http://n2t.net/addgene:179964 ; RRID:Addgene_179964)
