[The description below was written by a language model from this plasmid's Addgene catalogue record and pLannotate feature annotations shown in this document.]
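Description:
pCG_SARS-CoV1 NSP15 C-V5-tag is a 6,086-nt mammalian expression plasmid built on the pCG backbone for transient production of SARS-CoV-1 non-structural protein 15 in transfected cells. It is propagated in E. coli as a high-copy plasmid through a ColE1/pUC-type origin and selected with ampicillin via the β-lactamase gene and its native promoter. The backbone also carries an f1 phage origin, a T7 promoter, and short remnants of lacZα, lacI, rop and the pBR322 bom region that appear to be cloning leftovers rather than functional parts. An SV40 early promoter segment lies in reverse orientation downstream of the expression cassette. No mammalian selection marker is annotated.

The expression cassette is driven by the human cytomegalovirus immediate-early enhancer and promoter, followed by the HSV thymidine kinase 5' UTR. The coding region is a synthetic, human codon-optimized Nsp15 sequence, derived from the ORF1ab replicase polyprotein. The automated annotation recognises it as a fragment of the SARS-CoV replicase polyprotein; the 2'-O-methyltransferase text attached to that hit is generic wording for the polyprotein entry and does not describe Nsp15 itself. According to the name and stated purpose the protein carries a C-terminal V5 epitope for detection, although the tag is not separately annotated in the feature table, and the cloning sites are recorded as unknown. Downstream, a rabbit β-globin intron, a short β-globin exon sequence and the β-globin polyadenylation signal provide splicing and 3' end processing, which generally improve mRNA expression. The construct comes from a systematic functional comparison of coronavirus proteins as antagonists of innate immunity, and would be suited to overexpression assays of that kind.
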