Features (pLannotate 1.2.2; 17 found; start..end, strand, type, name):
      1..304     +  enhancer       CMV enhancer: human cytomegalovirus immediate early enhancer
    305..508     +  promoter       CMV promoter: human cytomegalovirus (CMV) immediate early promoter
    598..637     +  5'UTR          HSV TK 5'-UTR: 5' untranslated region from the herpes simplex virus thymidine kinase gene
    676..1731    +  CDS            rep (fragment): R1AB_SARS - Experimental evidence at protein level: Swiss-Prot protein existence level 1. [2'-O-methyltransferase]: Methyltransferase that mediates mRNA cap 2'-O-ribose methylation to the 5'-cap structure of viral mRNAs. N7-methyl guanosine cap is a prerequisite for binding of nsp16. Therefore plays an essential role in viral mRNAs cap methylation which is essential to evade immune system. From Severe acute respiratory syndrome coronavirus (SARS-CoV).
   1785..2357    +  intron         β-globin intron: intron from rabbit β-globin gene
   2361..2483    +  CDS            HBB: HBB_COLGU - Experimental evidence at transcript level: Swiss-Prot protein existence level 2. Involved in oxygen transport from the lung to the various peripheral tissues. From Colobus guereza (Mantled guereza) (Eastern black-and-white colobus monkey).
   2554..2609    +  polyA_signal   β-globin poly(A) signal: rabbit β-globin polyadenylation signal (Gil and Proudfoot, 1987)
   2949..3138    -  promoter       SV40 promoter: SV40 early promoter
   3138..3192    -  CDS            lacI (fragment): lac repressor; lacI; The lac repressor binds to the lac operator to inhibit transcription in E. coli. This inhibition can be relieved by adding lactose or isopropyl-β-D-thiogalactopyranoside (IPTG).
   3375..3963    -  rep_origin     ori: high-copy-number ColE1/pMB1/pBR322/pUC origin of replication
   4134..4994    -  CDS            AmpR: β-lactamase; bla; confers resistance to ampicillin, carbenicillin, and related antibiotics
   4995..5099    -  promoter       AmpR promoter: bla
   5194..5229    +  CDS            rop (fragment): Rop protein, which maintains plasmids at low copy number; rop
   5331..5430    +  misc_feature   bom (fragment): basis of mobility region from pBR322
   5458..5886    -  rep_origin     f1 ori (sequence partly withheld): f1 bacteriophage origin of replication; arrow indicates direction of (+) strand synthesis
   5890..6047    -  CDS            lacZα (fragment): LacZα fragment of β-galactosidase; lacZ fragment
   6050..6068    +  promoter       T7 promoter: promoter for bacteriophage T7 RNA polymerase
>Addgene plasmid #179964 | pCG_SARS-CoV1 NSP15 C-V5-tag | addgene full sequence | sequence record 353683 | Addgene NGS Result
CGTTACATAACTTACGGTAAATGGCCCGCCTGGCTGACCGCCCAACGACCCCCGCCCATTGACGTCAATA
ATGACGTATGTTCCCATAGTAACGCCAATAGGGACTTTCCATTGACGTCAATGGGTGGAGTATTTACGGT
AAACTGCCCACTTGGCAGTACATCAAGTGTATCATATGCCAAGTACGCCCCCTATTGACGTCAATGACGG
TAAATGGCCCGCCTGGCATTATGCCCAGTACATGACCTTATGGGACTTTCCTACTTGGCAGTACATCTAC
GTATTAGTCATCGCTATTACCATGGTGATGCGGTTTTGGCAGTACATCAATGGGCGTGGATAGCGGTTTG
ACTCACGGGGATTTCCAAGTCTCCACCCCATTGACGTCAATGGGAGTTTGTTTTGGCACCAAAATCAACG
GGACTTTCCAAAATGTCGTAACAACTCCGCCCCATTGACGCAAATGGGCGGTAGGCGTGTACGGTGGGAG
GTCTATATAAGCAGAGCTCGTTTAGTGAACCGTCAGATCGCCTGGAGACGCCATCCACGCTGTTTTGACC
TCCATAGAAGACACCGGGACCGATCCAGCCTCCGGGGGATCTTGGTGGCGTGAAACTCCCGCACCTCTTC
GGCCAGCGCCTTGTAGAAGCGCGTAGGCCTTCTAGAGCCACCATGAGTCTGGAGAACGTGGCGTACAATG
TAGTGAATAAAGGACACTTCGATGGCCATGCTGGCGAAGCTCCGGTCTCTATAATTAATAACGCGGTATA
TACCAAAGTGGATGGTATTGATGTGGAAATATTCGAGAATAAAACAACCCTTCCGGTCAACGTTGCCTTT
GAGCTCTGGGCTAAGAGGAACATCAAACCAGTCCCAGAAATCAAGATCCTTAATAACTTGGGAGTGGATA
TTGCAGCCAATACTGTCATTTGGGATTATAAACGTGAAGCACCAGCCCATGTATCCACTATTGGCGTTTG
TACTATGACCGACATTGCAAAGAAACCTACAGAGTCTGCCTGCTCCAGTCTTACTGTCCTTTTCGATGGA
AGGGTGGAAGGTCAGGTGGATCTCTTCAGAAATGCTAGAAATGGCGTCTTGATTACCGAGGGAAGCGTCA
AAGGCCTCACACCCAGTAAGGGGCCAGCCCAAGCATCCGTGAATGGCGTGACCCTTATAGGAGAGTCCGT
CAAAACACAATTCAATTACTTCAAGAAGGTGGACGGAATCATTCAACAACTCCCGGAGACTTACTTTACA
CAAAGCCGAGATCTCGAAGATTTTAAACCAAGGTCACAGATGGAAACCGACTTCCTGGAGCTCGCCATGG
ACGAATTTATACAAAGGTATAAGCTGGAAGGATATGCTTTCGAACACATAGTGTATGGAGATTTCTCCCA
TGGCCAATTGGGTGGCCTGCATCTGATGATAGGTCTGGCGAAAAGGAGCCAAGATTCCCCACTGAAATTG
GAAGACTTCATTCCCATGGATTCTACGGTTAAGAACTATTTCATCACAGATGCGCAAACTGGCTCATCCA
AGTGTGTATGTAGTGTAATTGATCTGCTCCTCGATGACTTTGTAGAAATAATCAAGTCCCAAGACCTTAG
TGTGATTTCCAAGGTAGTAAAGGTCACCATAGATTACGCCGAAATCAGTTTCATGCTGTGGTGCAAAGAT
GGACATGTTGAAACATTTTACCCTAAATTGCAAGGGAAACCAATCCCTAATCCTCTGTTGGGCCTTGACT
CCACATAAACGCGTCGGATCCTGAGAACTTCAGGGTGAGTTTGGGGACCCTTGATTGTTCTTTCTTTTTC
GCTATTGTAAAATTCATGTTATATGGAGGGGGCAAAGTTTTCAGGGTGTTGTTTAGAATGGGAAGATGTC
CCTTGTATCACCATGGACCCTCATGATAATTTTGTTTCTTTCACTTTCTACTCTGTTGACAACCATTGTC
TCCTCTTATTTTCTTTTCATTTTCTGTAACTTTTTCGTTAAACTTTAGCTTGCATTTGTAACGAATTTTT
AAATTCACTTTTGTTTATTTGTCAGATTGTAAGTACTTTCTCTAATCACTTTTTTTTCAAGGCAATCAGG
GTATATTATATTGTACTTCAGCACAGTTTTAGAGAACAATTGTTATAATTAAATGATAAGGTAGAATATT
TCTGCATATAAATTCTGGCTGGCGTGGAAATATTCTTATTGGTAGAAACAACTACACCCTGGTCATCATC
CTGCCTTTCTCTTTATGGTTACAATGATATACACTGTTTGAGATGAGGATAAAATACTCTGAGTCCAAAC
CGGGCCCCTCTGCTAACCATGTTCATGCCTTCTTCTCTTTCCTACAGCTCCTGGGCAACGTGCTGGTTGT
TGTGCTGTCTCATCATTTTGGCAAAGAATTCACTCCTCAGGTGCAGGCTGCCTATCAGAAGGTGGTGGCT
GGTGTGGCCAATGCCCTGGCTCACAAATACCACTGAGATCTTTTTCCCTCTGCCAAAAATTATGGGGACA
TCATGAAGCCCCTTGAGCATCTGACTTCTGGCTAATAAAGGAAATTTATTTTCATTGCAATAGTGTGTTG
GAATTTTTTGTGTCTCTCACTCGGAAGGACATATGGGAGGGCAAATCATTTAAAACATCAGAATGAGTAT
TTGGTTTAGAGTTTGGCAACATATGCCCATATGCTGGCTGCCATGAACAAAGGTTGGCTATAAAGAGGTC
ATCAGTATATGAAACAGCCCCCTGCTGTCCATTCCTTATTCCATAGAAAAGCCTTGACTTGAGGTTAGAT
TTTTTTTATATTTTGTTTTGTGTTATTTTTTTCTTTAACATCCCTAAAATTTTCCTTACATGTTTTACTA
GCCAGATTTTTCCTCCTCTCCTGACTACTCCCAGTCATAGCTGTCCCTCTTCTCTTATGGAGATCCCTCG
AGGAGCTTTTTGCAAAAGCCTAGGCCTCCAAAAAAGCCTCTTCACTACTTCTGGAATAGCTCAGAGGCCG
AGGCGGCCTCGGCCTCTGCATAAATAAAAAAAATTAGTCAGCCATGGGGCGGAGAATGGGCGGAACTGGG
CGGAGTTAGGGGCGGGATGGGCGGAGTTAGGGGCGGGACTATGGTTGCTGACTAATTGCTGCATTAATGA
ATCGGCCAACGCGCGGGGAGAGGCGGTTTGCGTATTGGGCGCTCTTCCGCTTCCTCGCTCACTGACTCGC
TGCGCTCGGTCGTTCGGCTGCGGCGAGCGGTATCAGCTCACTCAAAGGCGGTAATACGGTTATCCACAGA
ATCAGGGGATAACGCAGGAAAGAACATGTGAGCAAAAGGCCAGCAAAAGGCCAGGAACCGTAAAAAGGCC
GCGTTGCTGGCGTTTTTCCATAGGCTCCGCCCCCCTGACGAGCATCACAAAAATCGACGCTCAAGTCAGA
GGTGGCGAAACCCGACAGGACTATAAAGATACCAGGCGTTTCCCCCTGGAAGCTCCCTCGTGCGCTCTCC
TGTTCCGACCCTGCCGCTTACCGGATACCTGTCCGCCTTTCTCCCTTCGGGAAGCGTGGCGCTTTCTCAT
AGCTCACGCTGTAGGTATCTCAGTTCGGTGTAGGTCGTTCGCTCCAAGCTGGGCTGTGTGCACGAACCCC
CCGTTCAGCCCGACCGCTGCGCCTTATCCGGTAACTATCGTCTTGAGTCCAACCCGGTAAGACACGACTT
ATCGCCACTGGCAGCAGCCACTGGTAACAGGATTAGCAGAGCGAGGTATGTAGGCGGTGCTACAGAGTTC
TTGAAGTGGTGGCCTAACTACGGCTACACTAGAAGAACAGTATTTGGTATCTGCGCTCTGCTGAAGCCAG
TTACCTTCGGAAAAAGAGTTGGTAGCTCTTGATCCGGCAAACAAACCACCGCTGGTAGCGGTGGTTTTTT
TGTTTGCAAGCAGCAGATTACGCGCAGAAAAAAAGGATCTCAAGAAGATCCTTTGATCTTTTCTACGGGG
TCTGACGCTCAGTGGAACGAAAACTCACGTTAAGGGATTTTGGTCATGAGATTATCAAAAAGGATCTTCA
CCTAGATCCTTTTAAATTAAAAATGAAGTTTTAAATCAATCTAAAGTATATATGAGTAAACTTGGTCTGA
CAGTTACCAATGCTTAATCAGTGAGGCACCTATCTCAGCGATCTGTCTATTTCGTTCATCCATAGTTGCC
TGACTCCCCGTCGTGTAGATAACTACGATACGGGAGGGCTTACCATCTGGCCCCAGTGCTGCAATGATAC
CGCGAGACCCACGCTCACCGGCTCCAGATTTATCAGCAATAAACCAGCCAGCCGGAAGGGCCGAGCGCAG
AAGTGGTCCTGCAACTTTATCCGCCTCCATCCAGTCTATTAATTGTTGCCGGGAAGCTAGAGTAAGTAGT
TCGCCAGTTAATAGTTTGCGCAACGTTGTTGCCATTGCTACAGGCATCGTGGTGTCACGCTCGTCGTTTG
GTATGGCTTCATTCAGCTCCGGTTCCCAACGATCAAGGCGAGTTACATGATCCCCCATGTTGTGCAAAAA
AGCGGTTAGCTCCTTCGGTCCTCCGATCGTTGTCAGAAGTAAGTTGGCCGCAGTGTTATCACTCATGGTT
ATGGCAGCACTGCATAATTCTCTTACTGTCATGCCATCCGTAAGATGCTTTTCTGTGACTGGTGAGTACT
CAACCAAGTCATTCTGAGAATAGTGTATGCGGCGACCGAGTTGCTCTTGCCCGGCGTCAATACGGGATAA
TACCGCGCCACATAGCAGAACTTTAAAAGTGCTCATCATTGGAAAACGTTCTTCGGGGCGAAAACTCTCA
AGGATCTTACCGCTGTTGAGATCCAGTTCGATGTAACCCACTCGTGCACCCAACTGATCTTCAGCATCTT
TTACTTTCACCAGCGTTTCTGGGTGAGCAAAAACAGGAAGGCAAAATGCCGCAAAAAAGGGAATAAGGGC
GACACGGAAATGTTGAATACTCATACTCTTCCTTTTTCAATATTATTGAAGCATTTATCAGGGTTATTGT
CTCATGAGCGGATACATATTTGAATGTATTTAGAAAAATAAACAAATAGGGGTTCCGCGCACATTTCCCC
GAAAAGTGCCACCTGACGTCTAAGAAACCATTATTATCATGACATTAACCTATAAAAATAGGCGTATCAC
GAGGCCCTTTCGTCTCGCGCGTTTCGGTGATGACGGTGAAAACCTCTGACACATGCAGCTCCCGGAGACG
GTCACAGCTTGTCTGTAAGCGGATGCCGGGAGCAGACAAGCCCGTCAGGGCGCGTCAGCGGGTGTTGGCG
GGTGTCGGGGCTGGCTTAACTATGCGGCATCAGAGCAGATTGTACTGAGAGTGCACCATATGCGGTGTGA
AATACCGCACAGATGCGTAAGGAGAAAATACCGCATCAGGAAATTGTAAGCGTTAATATTTTGTTAAAAT
TCGCGTTAAATTTTTGTTAAATCAGCTCATTTTTTAACCAATAGGCCGAAATCGGCAAAATCCCTTATAA
ATCAAAAGAATAGACCGAGATAGGGT
[37 nt withheld, positions 5557-5593]
AAAGAACGTGGACTCCAACGTCAAAGG
[49 nt withheld, positions 5621-5669]
T
[91 nt withheld, positions 5671-5761]
G
[124 nt withheld, positions 5763-5886]
CCATTCGCCATTCAGGCTGCGCAACTGTTGGGAAGGGCGATCGGTGCGGGCCTCTTCGCTATTACGCCAG
CTGGCGAAAGGGGGATGTGCTGCAAGGCGATTAAGTTGGGTAACGCCAGGGTTTTCCCAGTCACGACGTT
GTAAAACGACGGCCAGTGAATTGTAATACGACTCACTATAGGGCGAATTCGAGCTCGCCC
